Addgene plasmid #61338: pCri-4a-Strep
Purpose: Protein expression.
Depositing lab: F Xavier Gomis-Ruth. Depositing organization: Institut de Biologia Molecular de Barcelona (IBMB-CSIC). Publication: The pCri System: A Vector Collection for Recombinant Protein Expression and Purification. Goulas T, Cuppari A, Garcia-Castellanos R, Snipas S, Glockshuber R, Arolas JL, Gomis-Ruth FX. PLoS One. 2014 Nov 11;9(11):e112643. doi: 10.1371/journal.pone.0112643. eCollection 2014. PONE-D-14-36402 PubMed 25386923.
Backbone
  Vector backbone: pET
  Total vector size (bp): 6400
  Vector type: Bacterial Expression
Growth in bacteria
  Bacterial resistance: Kanamycin, 50 μg/mL
  Growth temperature: 37°C
  Growth strain: DH5alpha
  Copy number: Low Copy
Gene/Insert
  Gene/Insert name: Green fluorescent protein
  Tag / fusion protein: His-tag (N terminal on insert); TRX-tag (N terminal on insert); Strep-tag (C terminal on insert)
Terms and licenses: Academic/Nonprofit Terms; Industry Terms: Not Available to Industry
How to cite: pCri-4a-Strep was a gift from F Xavier Gomis-Ruth (Addgene plasmid # 61338 ; http://n2t.net/addgene:61338 ; RRID:Addgene_61338)
