[The description below was written by a language model from this plasmid's Addgene catalogue record.]
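Description:
pCri-4a-Strep is a bacterial expression vector built on a pET backbone, with a recorded total size of about 6.4 kb. It belongs to the pCri system, a vector collection assembled for recombinant protein expression and purification. The plasmid is maintained in bacteria under kanamycin selection and is listed as low copy, with a standard cloning strain used for propagation. The record contains no feature table, so the promoter, origin of replication, cloning sites and any protease cleavage sites are not stated. pET-family vectors generally drive expression from a T7 promoter in hosts that supply T7 RNA polymerase, but this is not confirmed for this construct in the fields given.

The catalogued insert is green fluorescent protein, flanked by affinity and solubility tags. A His-tag and a thioredoxin (TRX) tag sit at the N terminus of the insert, and a Strep-tag sits at the C terminus. Thioredoxin is commonly used as a fusion partner to improve the solubility and yield of proteins made in E. coli. The His-tag allows capture by immobilised metal affinity chromatography, and the Strep-tag allows binding to streptavidin-derived resins. Having tags at opposite ends of the protein makes two-step purification possible and can enrich for full-length product.

The stated purpose is simply protein expression. The record does not say whether the GFP insert is meant to be a reporter, a control or a replaceable placeholder.
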