>Addgene plasmid #61338 | pCri-4a-Strep | depositor partial sequence | sequence record 99669 | Cloning/Expression region
TTTGTTTAACTTTAAGAAGGAGATATACCATGAAACATCACCATCACCATCACCCCATGAGCGATAAAAT
TATTCACCTGACTGACGACAGTTTTGACACGGATGTACTCAAAGCGGACGGGGCGATCCTCGTCGATTTC
TGGGCAGAGTGGTGCGGTCCGTGCAAAATGATCGCCCCGATTCTGGATGAAATCGCTGACGAATATCAGG
GCAAACTGACCGTTGCAAAACTGAACATCGATCAAAACCCTGGCACTGCGCCGAAATATGGCATCCGTGG
TATCCCGACTCTGCTGCTGTTCAAAAACGGTGAAGTGGCGGCAACCAAAGTGGGTGCACTGTCTAAAGGT
CAGTTGAAAGAGTTCCTCGACGCTAACCTGGCCGGATCTGGCAGTGGTTCTGAGAATCTTTATTTTCAGG
GCGCCATGGCCAAAGTGAGCAAGGGCGAGGAGCTGTTCACCGGGGTGGTGCCCATCCTGGTCGAGCTGGA
CGGCGACGTAAACGGCCACAAGTTCAGCGTGTCCGGCGAGGGCGAGGGCGATGCCACCTACGGCAAGCTG
ACCCTGAAGTTCATCTGCACCACCGGCAAGCTGCCCGTGCCCTGGCCCACCCTCGTGACCACCTTCGGCT
ACGGCCTGCAGTGCTTCGCCCGCTACCCCGACCACATGAAGCAGCACGACTTCTTCAAGTCCGCCATGCC
CGAAGGCTACGTCCAGGAGCGCACCATCTTCTTCAAGGACGACGGCAACTACAAGACCCGCGCCGAGGTG
AAGTTCGAGGGCGACACCCTGGTGAACCGCATCGAGCTGAAGGGCATCGACTTCAAGGAGGACGGCAACA
TCCTGGGGCACAAGCTGGAGTACAACTACAACAGCCACAACGTCTATATCATGGCCGACAAGCAGAAGAA
CGGCATCAAGGTGAACTTCAAGATCCGCCACAACATCGAGGACGGCAGCGTGCAGCTCGCCGACCACTAC
CAGCAGAACACCCCCATCGGCGACGGCCCCGTGCTGCTGCCCGACAACCACTACCTGAGCACCCAGTCCG
CCCTGAGCAAAGACCCCAACGAGAAGCGCGATCACATGGTCCTGCTGGAGTTCGTGACCGCCGCCGGGAT
CACTCTCGGCATGGACGAGCTGTACAAGTAAGGTACCGGATCCGAATTCGAGCTCCGTCGACAAGCTTGC
GGCCGCACTCGAGTGGAGCCATCCACAATTCGAAAAGTAAACTAGTCACCACCACCACCACCACTGAGAT
CCGGCTGCTAACAAAGCCCGA
