>Addgene plasmid #61338 | pCri-4a-Strep | addgene partial sequence | sequence record 101030 | EGFP-C 5'-CATGGTCCTGCTGGAGTTCGTG-3'
GTAAGGTACCGGATCCGAATTCGAGCTCCGTCGACAAGCTTGCGGCCGCACTCGAGTGGAGCCATCCACA
ATTCGAAAAGTAAACTAGTCACCACCACCACCACCACTGAGATCCGGCTGCTAACAAAGCCCGAAAGGAA
GCTGAGTTGGCTGCTGCCACCGCTGAGCAATAACTAGCATAACCCCTTGGGGCCTCTAAACGGGTCTTGA
GGGGTTTTTTGCTGAAAGGAGGAACTATATCCGGATTGGCGAATGGG
[124 nt withheld, positions 258-381]
C
[91 nt withheld, positions 383-473]
A
[49 nt withheld, positions 475-523]
CCTTTGACGTTGGAGTCCACGTTCTTT
[37 nt withheld, positions 551-587]
ACCCTATCTCGGTCTATTCTTTTGATTTATAAGGGATTTTGCCGATTTCGGCCTATTGGTTAAAAAATGA
GCTGATTTAACAAAAATTTAACGCGAATTTTAACAAAATATTAACGCTTACAATTTAGGTGGCACTTTTC
GGGGAAATGTGCGCGGAACCCCTATTTGTTTATTTTTCTAAATACATTCAAATATGTATCCGCTCATGAA
TTAATTCTTAG
