>Addgene plasmid #61338 | pCri-4a-Strep | addgene partial sequence | sequence record 101355 | EGFP-N 5'-CGTCGCCGTCCAGCTCGACCAG-3'
CCGGGATCTCGACGCTCTCCCTTATGCGACTCCTGCATTAGGAAGCAGCCCAGTAGTAGGTTGAGGCCGT
TGAGCACCGCCGCCGCAAGGAATGGTGCATGCAAGGAGATGGCGCCCAACAGTCCCCCGGCCACGGGGCC
TGCCACCATACCCACGCCGAAACAAGCGCTCATGAGCCCGAAGTGGCGAGCCCGATCTTCCCCATCGGTG
ATGTCGGCGATATAGGCGCCAGCAACCGCACCTGTGGCGCCGGTGATGCCGGCCACGATGCGTCCGGCGT
AGAGGATCGAGATCTCGATCCCGCGAAATTAATACGACTCACTATAGGGGAATTGTGAGCGGATAACAAT
TCCCCTCTAGAAATAATTTTGTTTAACTTTAAGAAGGAGATATACCATGAAACATCACCATCACCATCAC
CCCATGAGCGATAAAATTATTCACCTGACTGACGACAGTTTTGACACGGATGTACTCAAAGCGGACGGGG
CGATCCTCGTCGATTTCTGGGCAGAGTGGTGCGGTCCGTGCAAAATGATCGCCCCGATTCTGGATGAAAT
CGCTGACGAATATCAGGGCAAACTGACCGTTGCAAAACTGAACATCGATCAAAACCCTGGCACTGCGCCG
AAATATGGCATCCGTGGTATCCCGACTCTGCTGCTGTTCAAAAACGGTGAAGTGGCGGCAACCAAAGTGG
GTGCACTGTCTAAAGGTCAGTTGAAAGAGTTCCTCGACGCTAACCTGGCCGGATCTGGCAGTGGTTCTGA
GAATCTTTATTTTCAGGGCGCCATGGCCAAAGTGAGC
